Addgene plasmid #31457: pRS316-IVb
Depositing lab: Ana Kitazono. Depositing organization: University of Alabama in Huntsville. Publication: Optimized protocols and plasmids for in vivo cloning in yeast. Kitazono AA. Gene. 2011 Sep 15;484(1-2):86-9. doi: 10.1016/j.gene.2011.06.006. Epub 2011 Jun 22. PubMed 21722715.
Backbone
  Vector backbone: pRS316
  Backbone size w/o insert (bp): 4887
  Vector type: Yeast Expression
  Selectable markers: URA3
Growth in bacteria
  Bacterial resistance: Ampicillin, 100 μg/mL
  Growth temperature: 37°C
  Growth strain: DH5alpha
  Copy number: Low Copy
Gene/Insert
  Gene/Insert name: linker
  Insert size (bp): 69
  Cloning method: Restriction Enzyme; 5′ cloning site PstI (not destroyed); 3′ cloning site PstI (not destroyed)
  Sequencing primers: 5′ T3; 3′ T7
Terms and licenses: Academic/Nonprofit Terms; Industry Terms: Not Available to Industry
Depositor comments: pRS plasmid series originally constructed by Sikorski and Hieter (Sikorski, R.S. and Hieter, P. A system of shuttle vectors and yeast host strains designed for efficient manipulation of DNA in Saccharomyces cerevisiae. Genetics 122 (1989), pp. 19-27.)
How to cite: pRS316-IVb was a gift from Ana Kitazono (Addgene plasmid # 31457 ; http://n2t.net/addgene:31457 ; RRID:Addgene_31457)
