[The description below was written by a language model from this plasmid's Addgene catalogue record.]
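Description:
pRS316-IVb is a yeast–E. coli shuttle vector built on the pRS316 backbone (recorded as 4887 bp without insert), a member of the widely used pRS series designed for DNA manipulation in Saccharomyces cerevisiae. It is catalogued as a yeast expression vector. In yeast it is selected through the URA3 auxotrophic marker, which complements uracil auxotrophy in ura3 host strains and also allows counter-selection with 5-fluoroorotic acid. In bacteria it is maintained under ampicillin selection and is listed as low copy. No feature table accompanies the record, so replication elements are not itemised. From general knowledge, pRS316 is a centromeric (CEN/ARS) plasmid held at about one copy per yeast cell.

The only modification recorded is a 69 bp synthetic linker inserted at the PstI site of the polylinker, with PstI sites retained on both sides. The insert region can be sequenced with the T3 and T7 primers that flank the pRS multiple cloning site. The record names no gene, promoter, tag or reporter, so the plasmid appears to be an empty cloning vehicle rather than an expression construct with a payload. The composition of the linker and the meaning of the "IVb" designation are not stated.

The associated publication concerns optimised plasmids and procedures for in vivo cloning in yeast. This suggests the linker adapts pRS316 as a recipient for gap-repair cloning, in which yeast joins a linearised vector and a DNA fragment with homologous ends by recombination. How the linker serves this purpose is not described in the record.
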