>Addgene plasmid #31457 | pRS316-IVb | addgene partial sequence | sequence record 36926 | M13rev
GACTGAATACCCTACTAAAGGGACAAAAGCTGGTACCGGGCCCCCCCTCGAGGTCGACGGTATCGATAAG
CTTGATATCGAATTCCTGCAGGCCTTCGCGAGACGTCCATGGCCGGCTAGCATGCATATGTTTAAACTAC
GTAGCGCTTGAGATCTGCAGCCCGGGGGATCCACTAGTTCTAGAGCGGCCGCCACCGCGGTGGAGCTCCA
ATTCGCCCTATAGTGAGTCGTATTACAATTCACTGGCCGTCGTTTTACAACGTCGTGACTGGGAAAACCC
TGGCGTTACCCAACTTAATCGCCTTGCAGCACATCCCCCTTTCGCCAGCTGGCGTAATAGCGAAGAGGCC
CGCACCGATCGCCCTTCCCAACAGTTGCGCAGCCTGAATGGCGAATGG
[124 nt withheld, positions 399-522]
C
[91 nt withheld, positions 524-614]
A
[49 nt withheld, positions 616-664]
CCTTTGACGTTGGAGTCCACGTTCTTT
[37 nt withheld, positions 692-728]
ACCCTATCTCGGTCTATTCTTTTGATTTATAAGGGATTTTGCCGATTTCGGCCTATTGGTTAAAAAATGA
GCTGATTTAACAAAAATTTAACGCGAATTTTAACAAAATATTAACGCTTACAATTTCCTGATGCGGTATT
TTNCTCCTTACGCATCTGTGCGGTATTTCACACCGCANAGGG
